Addgene plasmid #217016: pIAR001
Purpose: deletion of vdh
Depositing lab: Gregg Beckham. Depositing organization: National Laboratory of the Rockies (NLR). Publication: Production of Vanillin From Ferulic Acid by Pseudomonas putida KT2440 Using Metabolic Engineering and In Situ Product Recovery. Ruhl IA, Woodworth SP, Haugen SJ, Alt HM, Beckham GT, Johnson CW. Microb Biotechnol. 2025 May;18(5):e70152. doi: 10.1111/1751-7915.70152. PubMed 40410945.
Backbone
  Vector backbone: pK18sB
  Backbone size w/o insert (bp): 3038
  Total vector size (bp): 4389
  Modifications to backbone: deletion of 45 bps during digestion and insert assembly
  Vector type: Bacterial gene replacement
Growth in bacteria
  Bacterial resistance: Kanamycin, 50 μg/mL
  Growth temperature: 37°C
  Growth strain: DH5alpha
  Growth instructions: 50 μg/mL of kanamycin
  Copy number: Unknown
Gene/Insert
  Gene/Insert name: partial sequence of PP_3356 (fcs) and PP_3358 (ech)
  Species: Pseudomonas putida KT2440
  Insert size (bp): 1396
  Mutation: none
  Promoter: none
  Tag / fusion protein: none
  Cloning method: Gibson Cloning
  Sequencing primers: 5′ tatagtcctgtcgggtttcg; 3′ cttcccaaccttaccagag
Terms and licenses: Academic/Nonprofit Terms; Industry Terms: Not Available to Industry
How to cite: pIAR001 was a gift from Gregg Beckham (Addgene plasmid # 217016 ; http://n2t.net/addgene:217016 ; RRID:Addgene_217016)
