[The description below was written by a language model from this plasmid's Addgene catalogue record and pLannotate feature annotations shown in this document.]
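Description:
pIAR001 is a bacterial gene replacement (allelic exchange) plasmid built on the pK18sB backbone and intended for deleting the vdh gene in Pseudomonas putida KT2440. It is about 4.4 kb in total and is maintained in E. coli through a high-copy ColE1/pUC-type origin, with selection by the kanamycin resistance gene (neo/nptII). The backbone also carries Bacillus subtilis sacB, which encodes a levansucrase that makes cells sensitive to sucrose and so provides counter-selection. Only a short remnant of lacZα is annotated next to the cloning region. The record notes that 45 bp of the backbone were lost during digestion and insert assembly.

The roughly 1.4 kb insert was assembled by Gibson cloning and consists of partial sequences of PP_3356 (fcs) and PP_3358 (ech), with no promoter, tag or mutation. Going by the locus numbering, these genes would flank vdh on the chromosome, so the two fragments most likely act as upstream and downstream homology arms. The feature table detects the ech portion as a fragment matching the Pseudomonas fluorescens hydroxycinnamoyl-CoA hydratase-lyase, the enzyme that converts feruloyl-CoA to vanillin; the fcs portion was not annotated automatically.

ColE1-type origins generally do not replicate in Pseudomonas. Kanamycin selection after transfer would therefore be expected to recover cells that integrated the plasmid by a single crossover at one arm. Sucrose counter-selection would then enrich for a second crossover that removes the backbone, leaving either the wild-type locus or a markerless vdh deletion. The associated work concerns engineering P. putida KT2440 to produce vanillin from ferulic acid.
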