Features (pLannotate 1.2.2; 5 found; start..end, strand, type, name):
    824..1615    -  CDS            neo: KKA2_KLEPN - Also known as kan, nptII. Experimental evidence at protein level: Swiss-Prot protein existence level 1. Resistance to kanamycin, neomycin, paromomycin, ribostamycin, butirosin and gentamicin B. From Klebsiella pneumoniae.
   1686..1714    -  CDS            lacZα (fragment): LacZα fragment of β-galactosidase; lacZ fragment
   2494..3120    -  CDS            HCHL_PSEFL (fragment): Experimental evidence at protein level: Swiss-Prot protein existence level 1. Catalyzes the hydration of the acyl-CoA thioester of ferulic acid and the subsequent retro-aldol cleavage of the hydrated intermediate to yield vanillin (4-hydroxy-3-methoxy-benzaldehyde) (PubMed:9461612, PubMed:10222033). The enzyme is also active with caffeoyl-CoA and 4-coumaroyl-CoA producing 3,4-dihydroxybenzaldehyde and 4-hydroxybenaldehyde, respectively (PubMed:10222033). From Pseudomonas fluorescens.
   3161..3749    -  rep_origin     ori: high-copy-number ColE1/pMB1/pBR322/pUC origin of replication
   3782..814     -  CDS            SacB (across the origin): secreted levansucrase that renders bacterial growth sensitive to sucrose; Bacillus subtilis sacB; negative selection marker
>Addgene plasmid #217016 | pIAR001 | addgene full sequence | sequence record 431358 | Addgene NGS Result
GGTAGCCATCTTCAGTTCCAGTGTTTGCTTCAAATACTAAGTATTTGTGGCCTTTATCTTCTACGTAGTG
AGGATCTCTCAGCGTATGGTTGTCGCCTGAGCTGTAGTTGCCTTCATCGATGAACTGCTGTACATTTTGA
TACGTTTTTCCGTCACCGTCAAAGATTGATTTATAATCCTCTACACCGTTGATGTTCAAAGAGCTGTCTG
ATGCTGATACGTTAACTTGTGCAGTTGTCAGTGTTTGTTTGCCGTAATGTTTACCGGAGAAATCAGTGTA
GAATAAACGGATTTTTCCGTCAGATGTAAATGTGGCTGAACCTGACCATTCTTGTGTTTGGTCTTTTAGG
ATAGAATCATTTGCATCGAATTTGTCGCTGTCTTTAAAGACGCGGCCAGCGTTTTTCCAGCTGTCAATAG
AAGTTTCGCCGACTTTTTGATAGAACATGTAAATCGATGTGTCATCCGCATTTTTAGGATCTCCGGCTAA
TGCAAAGACGATGTGGTAGCCGTGATAGTTTGCGACAGTGCCGTCAGCGTTTTGTAATGGCCAGCTGTCC
CAAACGTCCAGGCCTTTTGCAGAAGAGATATTTTTAATTGTGGACGAATCAAATTCAGAAACTTGATATT
TTTCATTTTTTTGCTGTTCAGGGATTTGCAGCATATCATGGCGTGTAATATGGGAAATGCCGTATGTTTC
CTTATATGGCTTTTGGTTCGTTTCTTTCGCAAACGCTTGAGTTGCGCCTCCTGCCAGCAGTGCGGTAGTA
AAGGTTAATACTGTTGCTTGTTTTGCAAACTTTTTGATGTTCATCGTCGCTCAGAAGAACTCGTCAAGAA
GGCGATAGAAGGCGATGCGCTGCGAATCGGGAGCGGCGATACCGTAAAGCACGAGGAAGCGGTCAGCCCA
TTCGCCGCCAAGCTCTTCAGCAATATCACGGGTAGCCAACGCTATGTCCTGATAGCGGTCCGCCACACCC
AGCCGGCCACAGTCGATGAATCCAGAAAAGCGGCCATTTTCCACCATGATATTCGGCAAGCAGGCATCGC
CATGGGTCACGACGAGATCCTCGCCGTCGGGCATCCGCGCCTTGAGCCTGGCGAACAGTTCGGCTGGCGC
GAGCCCCTGATGCTCTTCGTCCAGATCATCCTGATCGACAAGACCGGCTTCCATCCGAGTACGTGCTCGC
TCGATGCGATGTTTCGCTTGGTGGTCGAATGGGCAGGTAGCCGGATCAAGCGTATGCAGCCGCCGCATTG
CATCAGCCATGATGGATACTTTCTCGGCAGGAGCAAGGTGAGATGACAGGAGATCCTGCCCCGGCACTTC
GCCCAATAGCAGCCAGTCCCTTCCCGCTTCAGTGACAACGTCGAGCACAGCTGCGCAAGGAACGCCCGTC
GTGGCCAGCCACGATAGCCGCGCTGCCTCGTCTTGGAGTTCATTCAGGGCACCGGACAGGTCGGTCTTGA
CAAAAAGAACCGGGCGCCCCTGCGCTGACAGCCGGAACACGGCGGCATCAGAGCAGCCGATTGTCTGTTG
TGCCCAGTCATAGCCGAATAGCCTCTCCACCCAAGCGGCCGGAGAACCTGCGTGCAATCCATCTTGTTCA
ATCATGCGAAACGATCCTCATCCTGTTTGCAGGGCTTCCCAACCTTACCAGAGGGCGCCCCAGCTGGCAA
TTCCGGTCACGACGTTGTAAAACGACGGCCAGTGCCAAGCTTAAGCTTATATGGGGGCGACCTGCGACCT
GGCCACGCACGCTGATCACGCCGACCGAATCGTCCAGCACCGCCTCGAAGGCGCGCTGGAACGGCTGGCT
GTCGCTGACGAAGACCACTCCGGGGGTGAGCACCTCGCAGACATGGCGCAACTTGGCGAAGTCTTGCGAC
AACAGCGCGTAGGCCGGCGACACCGGGCAATAGGCAATACCGGCATACATGGCGCCGAGGGCGATTTGCA
GGTGTTCGATGTCGTTGCCGGAAAGCAGCGCCAGCGGGCGCTCGGCACTGAGGCCCAGTCCTAGCAAGTT
GGCGGCGATGGTGCGCACATCGGCGAGCATCTGCACGTAGCTGATCGAACGCCAGGCACCGTCTGCCTGG
CGTGCCGCGATGAAAGTGGTGTCCGGGCGCACCTGGGCCCAATGCACCAGGCGCTCGAGCAGGCGCGCCG
GCAGCGGCGCCAGTGGCTCGACAGGTTGCATGCGCAGCACGTCGTCGACGTGACTGACCTGCACCTGGGG
ATGCCCGATGGCCACCTGGCGGTAGCGCGGACGTTGGCCAGGGTCGGTCGACCCTGAGCGGGCTTCGTTA
TTCACGCAGGTTGCTCCTTGTTCTTGTTGTACATCCTGCCGCCGCCCGATATGACGGGGCGGCGGTCATC
TTGCCGGAGGTCTGGGCCTGCCGCGGCTAGATGGGATAGTGAGATATCGTTGTCGTTATAGAGAAATACC
CGCGGGCTTTGGCGCGGCACACCGCCGCCCGCGGTGCGACTCAGCGCTTGTAGGCCTGCAGGCCTGGCTT
GATGCTCTTGTCGTCGAGGAACTGCTTCATGCCCTGCTCGCGGCCGCCGGTAGTGTCCAGCAGGCGCGAC
TGGTCGAGCTTGGCGTAGAGGTAGTCCTCGTTCTGTTCCCAGGTCAGCTCGCGGCAACGCTTGAAGCCAT
TCTTCGCGGCACGCAGCACCACCGGGTTCTTTTCCAGCAGGTTCAGCGCCAACTCGCGGGTGGTTTCACG
CAGCTCGGCCAGCGGCACACTGTCGTTCACCAGGCCCATCTCGGCAGCCTTGCGACCATCGAAGGTCTTG
CCGGTCATGATGTAGTACAGCGACTGACGATGGCCAACGGTATCGGCCATGGCCTTGCTGACCAGGTTAC
CAGGCGGGATGCCCCAGTTGATTTCCGACAGGCCGAAGGTCGCTTCGTTGGCGCAGATCGCCAGGTCGCA
TGCCACCAGTGGGCTGAAGCCGCCGCCGAAGCACCAGCCGTTGACCATGGCGATGGTCGGTTTGGCATAC
AGACGCAGCAACTTCCATTGCCATTGCGAGGCTTCGCGACGAATCTTTTCCTGGAGGATTTCCGGGCCGG
CGTCCACCTCGCGGAAGTACTCCTTCAGGTCCATGCCGGAATTCGTAATCATGTCATAGCTGTTTCCTGT
GTGAGGCGTTTTTCCATAGGCTCCGCCCCCCTGACGAGCATCACAAAAATCGACGCTCAAGTCAGAGGTG
GCGAAACCCGACAGGACTATAAAGATACCAGGCGTTTCCCCCTGGAAGCTCCCTCGTGCGCTCTCCTGTT
CCGACCCTGCCGCTTACCGGATACCTGTCCGCCTTTCTCCCTTCGGGAAGCGTGGCGCTTTCTCATAGCT
CACGCTGTAGGTATCTCAGTTCGGTGTAGGTCGTTCGCTCCAAGCTGGGCTGTGTGCACGAACCCCCCGT
TCAGCCCGACCGCTGCGCCTTATCCGGTAACTATCGTCTTGAGTCCAACCCGGTAAGACACGACTTATCG
CCACTGGCAGCAGCCACTGGTAACAGGATTAGCAGAGCGAGGTATGTAGGCGGTGCTACAGAGTTCTTGA
AGTGGTGGCCTAACTACGGCTACACTAGAAGAACAGTATTTGGTATCTGCGCTCTGCTGAAGCCAGTTAC
CTTCGGAAAAAGAGTTGGTAGCTCTTGATCCGGCAAACAAACCACCGCTGGTAGCGGTGGTTTTTTTGTT
TGCAAGCAGCAGATTACGCGCAGAAAAAAAGGATCTCAAGAAGATCCTTTGATCTTTTCTACGGGGTCTG
ATTATTTGTTAACTGTTAATTGTCCTTGTTCAAGGATGCTGTCTTTGACAACAGATGTTTTCTTGCCTTT
GATGTTCAGCAGGAAGCTCGGCGCAAACGTTGATTGTTTGTCTGCGTAGAATCCTCTGTTTGTCATATAG
CTTGTAATCACGACATTGTTTCCTTTCGCTTGAGGTACAGCGAAGTGTGAGTAAGTAAAGGTTACATCGT
TAGGATCAAGATCCATTTTTAACACAAGGCCAGTTTTGTTCAGCGGCTTGTATGGGCCAGTTAAAGAATT
AGAAACATAACCAAGCATGTAAATATCGTTAGACGTAATGCCGTCAATCGTCATTTTTGATCCGCGGGAG
TCAGTGAACAGGTACCATTTGCCGTTCATTTTAAAGACGTTCGCGCGTTCAATTTCATCTGTTACTGTGT
TAGATGCAATCAGCGGTTTCATCACTTTTTTCAGTGTGTAATCATCGTTTAGCTCAATCATACCGAGAGC
GCCGTTTGCTAACTCAGCCGTGCGTTTTTTATCGCTTTGCAGAAGTTTTTGACTTTCTTGACGGAAGAAT
GATGTGCTTTTGCCATAGTATGCTTTGTTAAATAAAGATTCTTCGCCTT
